>Addgene plasmid #113396 | pNB2289 | addgene full sequence | sequence record 218741 | Addgene NGS Result
ACGGATTAGAAGCCGCCGAGCGGGTGACAGCCCTCCGAAGGAAGACTCTCCTCCGTGCGTCCTCGTCTTC
ACCGGTCGCGTTCCTGAAACGCAGATGTGCCTCGCGCCGCACTGCTCCGAACAATAAAGATTCTACAATA
CTAGCTTTTATGGTTATGAAGAGGAAAAATTGGCAGTAACCTGGCCCCACAAACCTTCAAATGAACGAAT
CAAATTAACAACCATAGGATGATAATGCGATTAGTTTTTTAGCCTTATTTCTGGGGTAATTAATCAGCGA
AGCGATGATTTTTGATCTATTAACAGATATATAAATGCAAAAACTGCATAACCACTTTAACTAATACTTT
CAACATTTTCGGTTTGTATTACTTCTTATTCAAATGTAATAAAAGTATCAACAAAAAATTGTTAATATAC
CTCTATACTTTAACGTCAAGGAGAAAAAACCCCGGATCGGACTACTAGCAGCTGTAATACGACTCACTAT
AGGGAATATTAAGCTTATGGACAACACTGAAGACGTTATCAAGGAATTCATGCAATTCAAGGTTAGAATG
GAAGGTTCTGTTAACGGTCACTACTTCGAAATCGAGGGCGAAGGTGAAGGTAAGCCATACGAAGGTACTC
AAACTGCTAAGTTGCAAGTTACTAAGGGTGGTCCATTGCCATTCGCTTGGGACATCTTGTCTCCACAATT
CCAATACGGTTCTAAGGCTTACGTTAAACATCCTGCTGACATCCCAGACTACATGAAGTTGTCTTTCCCA
GAAGGTTTCACATGGGAACGTTCTATGAACTTCGAAGACGGTGGTGTGGTTGAAGTTCAACAAGATTCTT
CTTTGCAAGACGGTACTTTCATCTACAAGGTTAAGTTCAAGGGTGTTAACTTCCCAGCTGACGGTCCAGT
TATGCAAAAGAAGACTGCTGGTTGGGAACCGTCTACCGAAAAGTTGTACCCACAAGATGGCGTTTTGAAA
GGTGAAATCTCTCACGCTTTGAAGTTGAAGGACGGTGGGCACTATACTTGTGACTTCAAGACTGTTTACA
AAGCTAAGAAGCCAGTTCAATTGCCAGGTAACCATTACGTTGACTCTAAGTTGGACATCACTAACCACAA
CGAAGACTACACTGTTGTTGAACAATACGAACACGCTGAAGCTAGACACTCTGGTTCTCAATAGGATCCA
CTAGTAACGGCCGCCAGTGTGCTGGAATTCTGCAGATATCCATCACACTGGCGGCCGCTCGAGCATGCAT
CTAGAGGGCCGCATCATGTAATTAGTTATGTCACGCTTACATTCACGCCCTCCCCCCACATCCGCTCTAA
CCGAAAAGGAAGGAGTTAGACAACCTGAAGTCTAGGTCCCTATTTATTTTTTTATAGTTATGTTAGTATT
AAGAACGTTATTTATATTTCAAATTTTTCTTTTTTTTCTGTACAGACGCGTGTACGCATGTAACATTATA
CTGAAAACCTTGCTTGAGAAGGTTTTGGGACGCTCGAAGGCTTTAATTTGCAAGCTGCGGCCCTGCATTA
ATGAATCGGCCAACGCGCGGGGAGAGGCGGTTTGCGTATTGGGCGCTCTTCCGCTTCCTCGCTCACTGAC
TCGCTGCGCTCGGTCGTTCGGCTGCGGCGAGCGGTATCAGCTCACTCAAAGGCGGTAATACGGTTATCCA
CAGAATCAGGGGATAACGCAGGAAAGAACATGTGAGCAAAAGGCCAGCAAAAGGCCAGGAACCGTAAAAA
GGCCGCGTTGCTGGCGTTTTTCCATAGGCTCCGCCCCCCTGACGAGCATCACAAAAATCGACGCTCAAGT
CAGAGGTGGCGAAACCCGACAGGACTATAAAGATACCAGGCGTTTCCCCCTGGAAGCTCCCTCGTGCGCT
CTCCTGTTCCGACCCTGCCGCTTACCGGATACCTGTCCGCCTTTCTCCCTTCGGGAAGCGTGGCGCTTTC
TCATAGCTCACGCTGTAGGTATCTCAGTTCGGTGTAGGTCGTTCGCTCCAAGCTGGGCTGTGTGCACGAA
CCCCCCGTTCAGCCCGACCGCTGCGCCTTATCCGGTAACTATCGTCTTGAGTCCAACCCGGTAAGACACG
ACTTATCGCCACTGGCAGCAGCCACTGGTAACAGGATTAGCAGAGCGAGGTATGTAGGCGGTGCTACAGA
GTTCTTGAAGTGGTGGCCTAACTACGGCTACACTAGAAGAACAGTATTTGGTATCTGCGCTCTGCTGAAG
CCAGTTACCTTCGGAAAAAGAGTTGGTAGCTCTTGATCCGGCAAACAAACCACCGCTGGTAGCGGTGGTT
TTTTTGTTTGCAAGCAGCAGATTACGCGCAGAAAAAAAGGATCTCAAGAAGATCCTTTGATCTTTTCTAC
GGGGTCTGACGCTCAGTGGAACGAAAACTCACGTTAAGGGATTTTGGTCATGAGATTATCAAAAAGGATC
TTCACCTAGATCCTTTTAAATTAAAAATGAAGTTTTAAATCAATCTAAAGTATATATGAGTAAACTTGGT
CTGACAGTTACCAATGCTTAATCAGTGAGGCACCTATCTCAGCGATCTGTCTATTTCGTTCATCCATAGT
TGCCTGACTCCCCGTCGTGTAGATAACTACGATACGGGAGGGCTTACCATCTGGCCCCAGTGCTGCAATG
ATACCGCGAGACCCACGCTCACCGGCTCCAGATTTATCAGCAATAAACCAGCCAGCCGGAAGGGCCGAGC
GCAGAAGTGGTCCTGCAACTTTATCCGCCTCCATCCAGTCTATTAATTGTTGCCGGGAAGCTAGAGTAAG
TAGTTCGCCAGTTAATAGTTTGCGCAACGTTGTTGCCATTGCTACAGGCATCGTGGTGTCACGCTCGTCG
TTTGGTATGGCTTCATTCAGCTCCGGTTCCCAACGATCAAGGCGAGTTACATGATCCCCCATGTTGTGCA
AAAAAGCGGTTAGCTCCTTCGGTCCTCCGATCGTTGTCAGAAGTAAGTTGGCCGCAGTGTTATCACTCAT
GGTTATGGCAGCACTGCATAATTCTCTTACTGTCATGCCATCCGTAAGATGCTTTTCTGTGACTGGTGAG
TACTCAACCAAGTCATTCTGAGAATAGTGTATGCGGCGACCGAGTTGCTCTTGCCCGGCGTCAATACGGG
ATAATACCGCGCCACATAGCAGAACTTTAAAAGTGCTCATCATTGGAAAACGTTCTTCGGGGCGAAAACT
CTCAAGGATCTTACCGCTGTTGAGATCCAGTTCGATGTAACCCACTCGTGCACCCAACTGATCTTCAGCA
TCTTTTACTTTCACCAGCGTTTCTGGGTGAGCAAAAACAGGAAGGCAAAATGCCGCAAAAAAGGGAATAA
GGGCGACACGGAAATGTTGAATACTCATACTCTTCCTTTTTCAATGGGTAATAACTGATATAATTAAATT
GAAGCTCTAATTTGTGAGTTTAGTATACATGCATTTACTTATAATACAGTTTTTTAGTTTTGCTGGCCGC
ATCTTCTCAAATATGCTTCCCAGCCTGCTTTTCTGTAACGTTCACCCTCTACCTTAGCATCCCTTCCCTT
TGCAAATAGTCCTCTTCCAACAATAATAATGTCAGATCCTGTAGAGACCACATCATCCACGGTTCTATAC
TGTTGACCCAATGCGTCTCCCTTGTCATCTAAACCCACACCGGGTGTCATAATCAACCAATCGTAACCTT
CATCTCTTCCACCCATGTCTCTTTGAGCAATAAAGCCGATAACAAAATCTTTGTCGCTCTTCGCAATGTC
AACAGTACCCTTAGTATATTCTCCAGTAGATAGGGAGCCCTTGCATGACAATTCTGCTAACATCAAAAGG
CCTCTAGGTTCCTTTGTTACTTCTTCTGCCGCCTGCTTCAAACCGCTAACAATACCTGGGCCCACCACAC
CGTGTGCATTCGTAATGTCTGCCCATTCTGCTATTCTGTATACACCCGCAGAGTACTGCAATTTGACTGT
ATTACCAATGTCAGCAAATTTTCTGTCTTCGAAGAGTAAAAAATTGTACTTGGCGGATAATGCCTTTAGC
GGCTTAACTGTGCCCTCCATGGAAAAATCAGTCAAGATATCCACATGTGTTTTTAGTAAACAAATTTTGG
GACCTAATGCTTCAACTAACTCCAGTAATTCCTTGGTGGTACGAACATCCAATGAAGCACACAAGTTTGT
TTGCTTTTCGTGCATGATATTAAATAGCTTGGCAGCAACAGGACTAGGATGAGTAGCAGCACGTTCCTTA
TATGTAGCTTTCGACATGATTTATCTTCGTTTCCTGCAGGTTTTTGTTCTGTGCAGTTGGGTTAAGAATA
CTGGGCAATTTCATGTTTCTTCAACACTACATATGCGTATATATACCAATCTAAGTCTGTGCTCCTTCCT
TCGTTCTTCCTTCTGTTCGGAGATTACCGAATCAAAAAAATTTCAAGGAAACCGAAATCAAAAAAAAGAA
TAAAAAAAAAATGATGAATTGAAAAGCTAGCTTATCGATGATAAGCTGTCAAACATGAGAATTAATTCCA
CGGACTATAGACTATACCTAGTATACTCCGTCTACTGTACGATACACTTCCGCTCAGGTCCTTGTCCTTT
AACGAGGCCTTACCACTCTTTTGTTACTCTATTGATCCAGCTCAGCAAAGGCAGTGTGATCTAAGATTCT
ATCTTCGCGATGTAGTAAAACTAGCTAGACCGAGAAAGAGACTAGAAATGCAAAAGGCACTTCTACAATG
GCTGCCATCATTATTATCCGATGTGACGCTGCAGCTTCTCAATGATATTCGAATACGCTTTGAGGAGATA
CAGCCTAATATCCGACAAACTGTTTTACAGATTTACGATCGTACTTGTTACCCATCATTGAATTTTGAAC
ATCCGAACCTGGGAGTTTTCCCTGAAACAGATAGTATATTTGAACCTGTATAATAATATATAGTCTAGCG
CTTTACGGAAGACAATGTATGTATTTCGGTTCCTGGAGAAACTATTGCATCTATTGCATAGGTAATCTTG
CACGTCGCATCCCCGGTTCATTTTCTGCGTTTCCATCTTGCACTTCAATAGCATATCTTTGTTAACGAAG
CATCTGTGCTTCATTTTGTAGAACAAAAATGCAACGCGAGAGCGCTAATTTTTCAAACAAAGAATCTGAG
CTGCATTTTTACAGAACAGAAATGCAACGCGAAAGCGCTATTTTACCAACGAAGAATCTGTGCTTCATTT
TTGTAAAACAAAAATGCAACGCGAGAGCGCTAATTTTTCAAACAAAGAATCTGAGCTGCATTTTTACAGA
ACAGAAATGCAACGCGAGAGCGCTATTTTACCAACAAAGAATCTATACTTCTTTTTTGTTCTACAAAAAT
GCATCCCGAGAGCGCTATTTTTCTAACAAAGCATCTTAGATTACTTTTTTTCTCCTTTGTGCGCTCTATA
ATGCAGTCTCTTGATAACTTTTTGCACTGTAGGTCCGTTAAGGTTAGAAGAAGGCTACTTTGGTGTCTAT
TTTCTCTTCCATAAAAAAAGCCTGACTCCACTTCCCGCGTTTACTGATTACTAGCGAAGCTGCGGGTGCA
TTTTTTCAAGATAAAGGCATCCCCGATTATATTCTATACCGATGTGGATTGCGCATACTTTGTGAACAGA
AAGTGATAGCGTTGATGATTCTTCATTGGTCAGAAAATTATGAACGGTTTCTTCTATTTTGTCTCTATAT
ACTACGTATAGGAAATGTTTACATTTTCGTATTGTTTTCGATTCACTCTATGAATAGTTCTTACTACAAT
TTTTTTGTCTAAAGAGTAATACTAGAGATAAACATAAAAAATGTAGAGGTCGAGTTTAGATGCAAGTTCA
AGGAGCGAAAGGTGGATGGGTAGGTTATATAGGGATATAGCACAGAGATATATAGCAAAGAGATACTTTT
GAGCAATGTTTGTGGAAGCGGTATTCGCAATGGGAAGCTCC
[37 nt withheld, positions 5992-6028]
AGATTGTATAAGCAAATATTTAAATTGTAAGCGTTAATATTTTGTTAAAATTCGCGTTAAATTTTTGTTA
AATCAGCTCATTTTTTAACCAATAGGCCGAAATCGGCAAAATCCCTTATAAATCAAAAGAATAGACCGAG
ATAGGGT
[37 nt withheld, positions 6176-6212]
AAAGAACGTGGACTCCAACGTCAAAGG
[49 nt withheld, positions 6240-6288]
T
[91 nt withheld, positions 6290-6380]
G
[124 nt withheld, positions 6382-6505]
GGGGATCGATCCACTAGTCC
Features (pLannotate 1.2.2; 14 found; start..end, strand, type, name):
      2..443     +  promoter       GAL1 promoter: S. cerevisiae GAL1; inducible promoter, regulated by Gal4
    475..493     +  promoter       T7 promoter: promoter for bacteriophage T7 RNA polymerase
    507..1181    +  CDS            DsRed.M1: DsRed.M1 is a basic (constitutively fluorescent) red fluorescent protein published in 2007, derived from Discosoma sp..
   1274..1521    +  terminator     CYC1 terminator: S. cerevisiae CYC1; transcription terminator for CYC1
   1533..1586    -  CDS            lacI (fragment): lac repressor; lacI; The lac repressor binds to the lac operator to inhibit transcription in E. coli. This inhibition can be relieved by adding lactose or isopropyl-β-D-thiogalactopyranoside (IPTG).
   1769..2357    -  rep_origin     ori: high-copy-number ColE1/pMB1/pBR322/pUC origin of replication
   2528..3388    -  CDS            AmpR: β-lactamase; bla; confers resistance to ampicillin, carbenicillin, and related antibiotics
   3389..3405    -  promoter       AmpR promoter (fragment): bla
   3484..4287    -  CDS            URA3: orotidine-5'-phosphate decarboxylase, required for uracil biosynthesis; S. cerevisiae URA3; yeast auxotrophic marker, counterselectable with 5-fluoroorotic acid (5-FOA)
   4288..4503    -  promoter       URA3 promoter: S. cerevisiae URA3
   4509..4532    -  promoter       tet promoter (fragment): E. coli promoter for tetracycline efflux protein gene
   4570..4950    +  CDS            RAF1 (fragment): RAF_YEAST - Experimental evidence at transcript level: Swiss-Prot protein existence level 2. Antagonizes transcriptional repression of recombinase FLP by REP1-REP2. May play a role in plasmid partitioning. From Saccharomyces cerevisiae (strain ATCC 204508 / S288c) (Baker's yeast).
   5104..5981    -  rep_origin     2μ ori: yeast 2μ plasmid origin of replication
   6077..6505    -  rep_origin     f1 ori (sequence partly withheld): f1 bacteriophage origin of replication; arrow indicates direction of (+) strand synthesis
