[The description below was written by a language model from this plasmid's Addgene catalogue record and pLannotate feature annotations shown in this document.]
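Description:
pNB2289 is a yeast expression plasmid built on the pYES2.0 backbone that places a red fluorescent protein under galactose control in Saccharomyces cerevisiae. It is an E. coli–yeast shuttle vector of about 6.5 kb. In bacteria it replicates from a high-copy ColE1/pUC-type origin and is selected through the β-lactamase (AmpR) gene. In yeast it is maintained episomally at multiple copies through the 2μ origin, with an adjacent fragment of the 2μ plasmid RAF1 gene. Yeast selection uses URA3 with its own promoter, which complements uracil auxotrophy in ura3 hosts and can be counterselected with 5-fluoroorotic acid. An f1 origin is also present, a standard backbone element that allows single-stranded DNA production. The short lacI and tet promoter fragments found by annotation appear to be backbone remnants rather than functional parts.

The expression cassette consists of the GAL1 promoter, a roughly 675 bp RFP coding sequence and the CYC1 transcription terminator. The GAL1 promoter is regulated by Gal4, so the reporter is transcribed when galactose is supplied. The insert is catalogued as RFP codon optimized for S. cerevisiae, and automated annotation matches it to DsRed.M1, a constitutively fluorescent red protein derived from Discosoma DsRed. The catalogue's species field lists budding yeast, which presumably reflects the codon optimization rather than the protein's origin. A T7 promoter lies between the GAL1 promoter and the coding sequence, as is usual for pYES2, and can serve for in vitro transcription or as a sequencing primer site. No fusion tags are annotated. The record supports use as an inducible red fluorescent reporter or expression control in yeast, but it does not describe a more specific application.
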