Addgene plasmid #113396: pNB2289
Purpose: Galactose-inducible red fluorescent protein (RFP) codon optimized for S. cerevisiae
Depositing lab: Suzanne Sandmeyer. Depositing organization: University of California, Irvine.
Backbone
  Vector backbone: pYES2.0
  Total vector size (bp): 6521
  Vector type: Yeast Expression
  Selectable markers: URA3
Growth in bacteria
  Bacterial resistance: Ampicillin, 100 μg/mL
  Growth temperature: 37°C
  Growth strain: DH5alpha
  Copy number: High Copy
Gene/Insert
  Gene/Insert name: Red fluorescent protein, codon optimized for S. cerevisiae (alt name: RFP)
  Species: S. cerevisiae (budding yeast)
  Insert size (bp): 676
Terms and licenses: Academic/Nonprofit Terms; Industry Terms: Not Available to Industry
How to cite: pNB2289 was a gift from Suzanne Sandmeyer (Addgene plasmid # 113396 ; http://n2t.net/addgene:113396 ; RRID:Addgene_113396)
